>Addgene plasmid #165090 | pET30a-SARS-CoV2-NP | addgene full sequence | sequence record 324309 | Addgene NGS Result
CAGCCAGCCAGACGCAGACGCGCCGAGACAGAACTTAATGGGCCCGCTAACAGCGCGATTTGCTGGTGAC
CCAATGCGACCAGATGCTCCACGCCCAGTCGCGTACCGTCTTCATGGGAGAAAATAATACTGTTGATGGG
TGTCTGGTCAGAGACATCAAGAAATAACGCCGGAACATTAGTGCAGGCAGCTTCCACAGCAATGGCATCC
TGGTCATCCAGCGGATAGTTAATGATCAGCCCACTGACGCGTTGCGCGAGAAGATTGTGCACCGCCGCTT
TACAGGCTTCGACGCCGCTTCGTTCTACCATCGACACCACCACGCTGGCACCCAGTTGATCGGCGCGAGA
TTTAATCGCCGCGACAATTTGCGACGGCGCGTGCAGGGCCAGACTGGAGGTGGCAACGCCAATCAGCAAC
GACTGTTTGCCCGCCAGTTGTTGTGCCACGCGGTTGGGAATGTAATTCAGCTCCGCCATCGCCGCTTCCA
CTTTTTCCCGCGTTTTCGCAGAAACGTGGCTGGCCTGGTTCACCACGCGGGAAACGGTCTGATAAGAGAC
ACCGGCATACTCTGCGACATCGTATAACGTTACTGGTTTCACATTCACCACCCTGAATTGACTCTCTTCC
GGGCGCTATCATGCCATACCGCGAAAGGTTTTGCGCCATTCGATGGTGTCCGGGATCTCGACGCTCTCCC
TTATGCGACTCCTGCATTAGGAAGCAGCCCAGTAGTAGGTTGAGGCCGTTGAGCACCGCCGCCGCAAGGA
ATGGTGCATGCAAGGAGATGGCGCCCAACAGTCCCCCGGCCACGGGGCCTGCCACCATACCCACGCCGAA
ACAAGCGCTCATGAGCCCGAAGTGGCGAGCCCGATCTTCCCCATCGGTGATGTCGGCGATATAGGCGCCA
GCAACCGCACCTGTGGCGCCGGTGATGCCGGCCACGATGCGTCCGGCGTAGAGGATCGAGATCGATCTCG
ATCCCGCGAAATTAATACGACTCACTATAGGGGAATTGTGAGCGGATAACAATTCCCCTCTAGAAATAAT
TTTGTTTAACTTTAAGAAGGAGATATACATATGCACCATCATCATCATCATTCTTCTGGTCTGGTGCCAC
GCGGTTCTGGTATGAAAGAAACCGCTGCTGCTAAATTCGAACGCCAGCACATGGACAGCCCAGATCTGGG
TACCGACGACGACGACAAGGCCATGGCTGATATCGGATCCATGAGCGACAATGGTCCGCAGAATCAGCGT
AATGCGCCGCGTATCACCTTTGGTGGTCCGAGCGACAGCACCGGCAGCAATCAGAACGGTGAACGTAGCG
GTGCGCGTAGCAAGCAGCGTCGTCCGCAAGGTCTGCCGAACAACACCGCGAGCTGGTTCACCGCGCTGAC
CCAGCACGGCAAGGAAGACCTGAAATTTCCGCGTGGTCAAGGCGTGCCGATCAACACCAACAGCAGCCCG
GACGATCAGATTGGTTACTATCGTCGTGCGACCCGTCGTATCCGTGGTGGCGACGGCAAGATGAAAGATC
TGAGCCCGCGTTGGTACTTCTACTATCTGGGTACCGGTCCGGAGGCGGGTCTGCCGTATGGCGCGAACAA
GGACGGTATCATTTGGGTGGCGACCGAAGGTGCGCTGAACACCCCGAAAGATCACATTGGTACCCGTAAC
CCGGCGAACAACGCGGCGATCGTTCTGCAACTGCCGCAAGGTACCACCCTGCCGAAAGGTTTTTATGCGG
AGGGCAGCCGTGGTGGCAGCCAGGCGAGCAGCCGTAGCAGCAGCCGTAGCCGTAACAGCAGCCGTAACAG
CACCCCGGGTAGCAGCCGTGGTACCAGCCCGGCGCGTATGGCGGGTAACGGTGGCGACGCGGCGCTGGCG
CTGCTGCTGCTGGATCGTCTGAACCAGCTGGAGAGCAAGATGAGCGGTAAAGGCCAGCAACAGCAAGGCC
AAACCGTGACCAAGAAAAGCGCGGCGGAAGCGAGCAAGAAACCGCGTCAGAAGCGTACCGCGACCAAAGC
GTACAACGTTACCCAAGCGTTCGGTCGTCGTGGTCCGGAGCAGACCCAGGGTAACTTTGGCGACCAGGAA
CTGATTCGTCAAGGTACCGATTATAAGCACTGGCCGCAAATTGCGCAGTTTGCGCCGAGCGCGAGCGCGT
TCTTTGGTATGAGCCGTATTGGCATGGAAGTGACCCCGAGCGGTACCTGGCTGACCTACACCGCGGCGAT
CAAGCTGGACGATAAAGACCCGAACTTCAAAGATCAGGTTATCCTGCTGAACAAGCACATTGACGCGTAT
AAAACCTTTCCGCCGACCGAGCCGAAGAAAGACAAGAAAAAGAAAGCGGATGAAACCCAAGCGCTGCCGC
AGCGTCAAAAGAAACAGCAAACCGTTACCCTGCTGCCGGCGGCGGATCTGGACGATTTTAGCAAGCAACT
GCAACAGAGCATGAGCAGCGCGGACAGCACCCAGGCGGGCGGCGGCGGTAGCTAAAAGCTTGCGGCCGCA
CTCGAGCACCACCACCACCACCACTGAGATCCGGCTGCTAACAAAGCCCGAAAGGAAGCTGAGTTGGCTG
CTGCCACCGCTGAGCAATAACTAGCATAACCCCTTGGGGCCTCTAAACGGGTCTTGAGGGGTTTTTTGCT
GAAAGGAGGAACTATATCCGGATTGGCGAATGGG
[124 nt withheld, positions 2695-2818]
C
[91 nt withheld, positions 2820-2910]
A
[49 nt withheld, positions 2912-2960]
CCTTTGACGTTGGAGTCCACGTTCTTT
[37 nt withheld, positions 2988-3024]
ACCCTATCTCGGTCTATTCTTTTGATTTATAAGGGATTTTGCCGATTTCGGCCTATTGGTTAAAAAATGA
GCTGATTTAACAAAAATTTAACGCGAATTTTAACAAAATATTAACGCTTACAATTTAGGTGGCACTTTTC
GGGGAAATGTGCGCGGAACCCCTATTTGTTTATTTTTCTAAATACATTCAAATATGTATCCGCTCATGAA
TTAATTCTTAGAAAAACTCATCGAGCATCAAATGAAACTGCAATTTATTCATATCAGGATTATCAATACC
ATATTTTTGAAAAAGCCGTTTCTGTAATGAAGGAGAAAACTCACCGAGGCAGTTCCATAGGATGGCAAGA
TCCTGGTATCGGTCTGCGATTCCGACTCGTCCAACATCAATACAACCTATTAATTTCCCCTCGTCAAAAA
TAAGGTTATCAAGTGAGAAATCACCATGAGTGACGACTGAATCCGGTGAGAATGGCAAAAGTTTATGCAT
TTCTTTCCAGACTTGTTCAACAGGCCAGCCATTACGCTCGTCATCAAAATCACTCGCATCAACCAAACCG
TTATTCATTCGTGATTGCGCCTGAGCGAGACGAAATACGCGATCGCTGTTAAAAGGACAATTACAAACAG
GAATCGAATGCAACCGGCGCAGGAACACTGCCAGCGCATCAACAATATTTTCACCTGAATCAGGATATTC
TTCTAATACCTGGAATGCTGTTTTCCCGGGGATCGCAGTGGTGAGTAACCATGCATCATCAGGAGTACGG
ATAAAATGCTTGATGGTCGGAAGAGGCATAAATTCCGTCAGCCAGTTTAGTCTGACCATCTCATCTGTAA
CATCATTGGCAACGCTACCTTTGCCATGTTTCAGAAACAACTCTGGCGCATCGGGCTTCCCATACAATCG
ATAGATTGTCGCACCTGATTGCCCGACATTATCGCGAGCCCATTTATACCCATATAAATCAGCATCCATG
TTGGAATTTAATCGCGGCCTAGAGCAAGACGTTTCCCGTTGAATATGGCTCATAACACCCCTTGTATTAC
TGTTTATGTAAGCAGACAGTTTTATTGTTCATGACCAAAATCCCTTAACGTGAGTTTTCGTTCCACTGAG
CGTCAGACCCCGTAGAAAAGATCAAAGGATCTTCTTGAGATCCTTTTTTTCTGCGCGTAATCTGCTGCTT
GCAAACAAAAAAACCACCGCTACCAGCGGTGGTTTGTTTGCCGGATCAAGAGCTACCAACTCTTTTTCCG
AAGGTAACTGGCTTCAGCAGAGCGCAGATACCAAATACTGTCCTTCTAGTGTAGCCGTAGTTAGGCCACC
ACTTCAAGAACTCTGTAGCACCGCCTACATACCTCGCTCTGCTAATCCTGTTACCAGTGGCTGCTGCCAG
TGGCGATAAGTCGTGTCTTACCGGGTTGGACTCAAGACGATAGTTACCGGATAAGGCGCAGCGGTCGGGC
TGAACGGGGGGTTCGTGCACACAGCCCAGCTTGGAGCGAACGACCTACACCGAACTGAGATACCTACAGC
GTGAGCTATGAGAAAGCGCCACGCTTCCCGAAGGGAGAAAGGCGGACAGGTATCCGGTAAGCGGCAGGGT
CGGAACAGGAGAGCGCACGAGGGAGCTTCCAGGGGGAAACGCCTGGTATCTTTATAGTCCTGTCGGGTTT
CGCCACCTCTGACTTGAGCGTCGATTTTTGTGATGCTCGTCAGGGGGGCGGAGCCTATGGAAAAACGCCA
GCAACGCGGCCTTTTTACGGTTCCTGGCCTTTTGCTGGCCTTTTGCTCACATGTTCTTTCCTGCGTTATC
CCCTGATTCTGTGGATAACCGTATTACCGCCTTTGAGTGAGCTGATACCGCTCGCCGCAGCCGAACGACC
GAGCGCAGCGAGTCAGTGAGCGAGGAAGCGGAAGAGCGCCTGATGCGGTATTTTCTCCTTACGCATCTGT
GCGGTATTTCACACCGCAATGGTGCACTCTCAGTACAATCTGCTCTGATGCCGCATAGTTAAGCCAGTAT
ACACTCCGCTATCGCTACGTGACTGGGTCATGGCTGCGCCCCGACACCCGCCAACACCCGCTGACGCGCC
CTGACGGGCTTGTCTGCTCCCGGCATCCGCTTACAGACAAGCTGTGACCGTCTCCGGGAGCTGCATGTGT
CAGAGGTTTTCACCGTCATCACCGAAACGCGCGAGGCAGCTGCGGTAAAGCTCATCAGCGTGGTCGTGAA
GCGATTCACAGATGTCTGCCTGTTCATCCGCGTCCAGCTCGTTGAGTTTCTCCAGAAGCGTTAATGTCTG
GCTTCTGATAAAGCGGGCCATGTTAAGGGCGGTTTTTTCCTGTTTGGTCACTGATGCCTCCGTGTAAGGG
GGATTTCTGTTCATGGGGGTAATGATACCGATGAAACGAGAGAGGATGCTCACGATACGGGTTACTGATG
ATGAACATGCCCGGTTACTGGAACGTTGTGAGGGTAAACAACTGGCGGTATGGATGCGGCGGGACCAGAG
AAAAATCACTCAGGGTCAATGCCAGCGCTTCGTTAATACAGATGTAGGTGTTCCACAGGGTAGCCAGCAG
CATCCTGCGATGCAGATCCGGAACATAATGGTGCAGGGCGCTGACTTCCGCGTTTCCAGACTTTACGAAA
CACGGAAACCGAAGACCATTCATGTTGTTGCTCAGGTCGCAGACGTTTTGCAGCAGCAGTCGCTTCACGT
TCGCTCGCGTATCGGTGATTCATTCTGCTAACCAGTAAGGCAACCCCGCCAGCCTAGCCGGGTCCTCAAC
GACAGGAGCACGATCATGCGCACCCGTGGGGCCGCCATGCCGGCGATAATGGCCTGCTTCTCGCCGAAAC
GTTTGGTGGCGGGACCAGTGACGAAGGCTTGAGCGAGGGCGTGCAAGATTCCGAATACCGCAAGCGACAG
GCCGATCATCGTCGCGCTCCAGCGAAAGCGGTCCTCGCCGAAAATGACCCAGAGCGCTGCCGGCACCTGT
CCTACGAGTTGCATGATAAAGAAGACAGTCATAAGTGCGGCGACGATAGTCATGCCCCGCGCCCACCGGA
AGGAGCTGACTGGGTTGAAGGCTCTCAAGGGCATCGGTCGAGATCCCGGTGCCTAATGAGTGAGCTAACT
TACATTAATTGCGTTGCGCTCACTGCCCGCTTTCCAGTCGGGAAACCTGTCGTGCCAGCTGCATTAATGA
ATCGGCCAACGCGCGGGGAGAGGCGGTTTGCGTATTGGGCGCCAGGGTGGTTTTTCTTTTCACCAGTGAG
ACGGGCAACAGCTGATTGCCCTTCACCGCCTGGCCCTGAGAGAGTTGCAGCAAGCGGTCCACGCTGGTTT
GCCCCAGCAGGCGAAAATCCTGTTTGATGGTGGTTAACGGCGGGATATAACATGAGCTGTCTTCGGTATC
GTCGTATCCCACTACCGAGATGTCCGCACCAACGCGCAGCCCGGACTCGGTAATGGCGCGCATTGCGCCC
AGCGCCATCTGATCGTTGGCAACCAGCATCGCAGTGGGAACGATGCCCTCATTCAGCATTTGCATGGTTT
GTTGAAAACCGGACATGGCACTCCAGTCGCCTTCCCGTTCCGCTATCGGCTGAATTTGATTGCGAGTGAG
ATATTTATGC
Features (pLannotate 1.2.2; 20 found; start..end, strand, type, name):
    603..680     -  promoter       lacI promoter: lacI
    688..967     -  CDS            TcR (fragment): tetracycline efflux protein; tet; confers resistance to tetracycline
    993..1011    +  promoter       T7 promoter: promoter for bacteriophage T7 RNA polymerase
   1012..1036    +  protein_bind   lac operator: The lac repressor binds to the lac operator to inhibit transcription in E. coli. This inhibition can be relieved by adding lactose or isopropyl-β-D-thiogalactopyranoside (IPTG). lac repressor encoded by lacI
   1051..1073    +  RBS            RBS: efficient ribosome binding site from bacteriophage T7 gene 10 (Olins and Rangwala, 1989)
   1135..1179    +  CDS            S-Tag: affinity and epitope tag derived from pancreatic ribonuclease A
   1231..2487    +  CDS            N: NCAP_SARS2 - Experimental evidence at protein level: Swiss-Prot protein existence level 1. Packages the positive strand viral genome RNA into a helical ribonucleocapsid (RNP) and plays a fundamental role during virion assembly through its interactions with the viral genome and membrane protein M. Plays an important role in enhancing the efficiency of subgenomic viral RNA transcription as well as viral replication (By similarity). May modulate transforming growth factor-beta signaling by binding host smad3 (By similarity). From Severe acute respiratory syndrome coronavirus 2 (2019-nCoV) (SARS-C
   2527..2544    +  CDS            9xHis (fragment): 9xHis affinity tag
   2554..2603    +  CDS            SET1 (fragment): solubility-enhancement tag derived from T7 phage gene 10B
   2611..2658    +  terminator     T7 terminator: transcription terminator for bacteriophage T7 RNA polymerase
   2695..3123    +  rep_origin     f1 ori (sequence partly withheld): f1 bacteriophage origin of replication; arrow indicates direction of (+) strand synthesis
   3176..3233    +  promoter       AmpR promoter (fragment): bla
   3242..4057    -  CDS            KanR: aminoglycoside phosphotransferase; aph(3')-Ia; confers resistance to kanamycin in bacteria or G418 (Geneticin®) in eukaryotes
   4179..4767    +  rep_origin     ori: high-copy-number ColE1/pMB1/pBR322/pUC origin of replication
   4953..5092    -  misc_feature   bom: basis of mobility region from pBR322
   5194..5385    -  CDS            rop: Rop protein, which maintains plasmids at low copy number; rop
   5402..5782    +  CDS            YPB1_ECOLX: Protein predicted: Swiss-Prot protein existence level 4. From Escherichia coli.
   5854..6145    -  CDS            TcR (fragment): tetracycline efflux protein; tet; confers resistance to tetracycline
   6160..6181    -  protein_bind   CAP binding site: CAP binding activates transcription in the presence of cAMP. E. coli catabolite activator protein
   6194..602     -  CDS            lacI (across the origin): lac repressor; lacI; The lac repressor binds to the lac operator to inhibit transcription in E. coli. This inhibition can be relieved by adding lactose or isopropyl-β-D-thiogalactopyranoside (IPTG).
