[The description below was written by a language model from this plasmid's Addgene catalogue record and pLannotate feature annotations shown in this document.]
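Description:
pET30a-SARS-CoV2-NP is a bacterial expression plasmid built on the pET-30a(+) backbone for producing the SARS-CoV-2 nucleocapsid (N) protein in E. coli. It is selected with kanamycin through an aph(3')-Ia resistance gene and replicates from a pBR322-type ColE1 origin. The adjacent rop gene and bom region are consistent with the low copy number given in the catalogue. An f1 origin is also present, and short tetracycline-resistance fragments are backbone remnants rather than functional markers.

Expression follows the standard pET arrangement. A T7 promoter immediately followed by a lac operator drives the open reading frame, translation starts from the T7 gene 10 ribosome binding site, and a T7 terminator closes the unit. The plasmid carries its own lacI gene, so transcription stays repressed until IPTG induction in a host that supplies T7 RNA polymerase. The annotated coding region contains an S-Tag upstream of the N sequence. A histidine stretch downstream is annotated as a fragment of a longer His tag and probably corresponds to the vector's C-terminal His tag, although the table does not show whether it is in frame with the insert.

The catalogue names the insert as the "N-terminal" nucleocapsid protein, but the annotated N feature spans about 1.26 kb, close to the full-length coding sequence, so the record leaves the exact extent of the insert unclear. The insert was introduced by ligation-independent cloning. The stated purpose is protein expression in E. coli, and the associated publication describes a multi-antigen platform for detecting SARS-CoV-2-specific antibodies. This suggests the recombinant protein serves as a serological antigen.
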