Addgene plasmid #165090: pET30a-SARS-CoV2-NP
Purpose: protein expression in E. coli
Depositing lab: Rick Tarleton. Depositing organization: University of Georgia. Publication: A flexible, pan-species, multi-antigen platform for the detection and monitoring of SARS-CoV-2-specific antibody responses. Shen H, Forgacs D, Chapla D, Moremen KW, Wells L, Hamer SA, Tompkins SM, Ross TM, Rouphael N, Edupuganti S, Collins MH, Tarleton RL. medRxiv [Preprint]. 2021 Jan 27:2021.01.20.21249279. doi: 10.1101/2021.01.20.21249279. PubMed 33532799.
Backbone
  Vector backbone: pET-30a(+)
  Vector type: Bacterial Expression
Growth in bacteria
  Bacterial resistance: Kanamycin, 50 μg/mL
  Growth temperature: 37°C
  Growth strain: DH5alpha
  Copy number: Low Copy
Gene/Insert
  Gene/Insert name: Severe acute respiratory syndrome coronavirus 2 nucleocapsid protein N-terminal
  Species: SARS-CoV2
  Entrez Gene: N (a.k.a. GU280_gp10)
  Cloning method: Ligation Independent Cloning
Terms and licenses: Academic/Nonprofit Terms; Industry Terms
How to cite: pET30a-SARS-CoV2-NP was a gift from Rick Tarleton (Addgene plasmid # 165090 ; http://n2t.net/addgene:165090 ; RRID:Addgene_165090)
