>Addgene plasmid #165090 | pET30a-SARS-CoV2-NP | depositor partial sequence | sequence record 320708 | SARS-CoV2-NP
ATGAGCGACAATGGTCCGCAGAATCAGCGTAATGCGCCGCGTATCACCTTTGGTGGTCCGAGCGACAGCA
CCGGCAGCAATCAGAACGGTGAACGTAGCGGTGCGCGTAGCAAGCAGCGTCGTCCGCAAGGTCTGCCGAA
CAACACCGCGAGCTGGTTCACCGCGCTGACCCAGCACGGCAAGGAAGACCTGAAATTTCCGCGTGGTCAA
GGCGTGCCGATCAACACCAACAGCAGCCCGGACGATCAGATTGGTTACTATCGTCGTGCGACCCGTCGTA
TCCGTGGTGGCGACGGCAAGATGAAAGATCTGAGCCCGCGTTGGTACTTCTACTATCTGGGTACCGGTCC
GGAGGCGGGTCTGCCGTATGGCGCGAACAAGGACGGTATCATTTGGGTGGCGACCGAAGGTGCGCTGAAC
ACCCCGAAAGATCACATTGGTACCCGTAACCCGGCGAACAACGCGGCGATCGTTCTGCAACTGCCGCAAG
GTACCACCCTGCCGAAAGGTTTTTATGCGGAGGGCAGCCGTGGTGGCAGCCAGGCGAGCAGCCGTAGCAG
CAGCCGTAGCCGTAACAGCAGCCGTAACAGCACCCCGGGTAGCAGCCGTGGTACCAGCCCGGCGCGTATG
GCGGGTAACGGTGGCGACGCGGCGCTGGCGCTGCTGCTGCTGGATCGTCTGAACCAGCTGGAGAGCAAGA
TGAGCGGTAAAGGCCAGCAACAGCAAGGCCAAACCGTGACCAAGAAAAGCGCGGCGGAAGCGAGCAAGAA
ACCGCGTCAGAAGCGTACCGCGACCAAAGCGTACAACGTTACCCAAGCGTTCGGTCGTCGTGGTCCGGAG
CAGACCCAGGGTAACTTTGGCGACCAGGAACTGATTCGTCAAGGTACCGATTATAAGCACTGGCCGCAAA
TTGCGCAGTTTGCGCCGAGCGCGAGCGCGTTCTTTGGTATGAGCCGTATTGGCATGGAAGTGACCCCGAG
CGGTACCTGGCTGACCTACACCGCGGCGATCAAGCTGGACGATAAAGACCCGAACTTCAAAGATCAGGTT
ATCCTGCTGAACAAGCACATTGACGCGTATAAAACCTTTCCGCCGACCGAGCCGAAGAAAGACAAGAAAA
AGAAAGCGGATGAAACCCAAGCGCTGCCGCAGCGTCAAAAGAAACAGCAAACCGTTACCCTGCTGCCGGC
GGCGGATCTGGACGATTTTAGCAAGCAACTGCAACAGAGCATGAGCAGCGCGGACAGCACCCAGGCGGGC
GGCGGCGGTAGC
